Addgene plasmid #87025: pFA6a-CLIP-KanMX6
Purpose: Tag S. pombe genes in C terminal with CLIP
Depositing lab: Julien Berro. Depositing organization: Yale University.
Backbone
  Vector backbone: pFA6a-KanMX6
  Vector type: Bacterial Expression, Yeast Expression
Growth in bacteria
  Bacterial resistance: Ampicillin, 100 μg/mL
  Growth temperature: 37°C
  Growth strain: DH5alpha
  Copy number: Unknown
Gene/Insert
  Gene/Insert name: CLIP
  Insert size (bp): 546
Terms and licenses: Academic/Nonprofit Terms; Industry Terms: Not Available to Industry
How to cite: pFA6a-CLIP-KanMX6 was a gift from Julien Berro (Addgene plasmid # 87025 ; http://n2t.net/addgene:87025 ; RRID:Addgene_87025)
