[The description below was written by a language model from this plasmid's Addgene catalogue record and pLannotate feature annotations shown in this document.]
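Description:
pFA6a-CLIP-KanMX6 is a 4.7 kb tagging-module plasmid built on the pFA6a-KanMX6 backbone, intended for adding a C-terminal CLIP tag to genes in the fission yeast Schizosaccharomyces pombe. It is propagated in E. coli through a high-copy ColE1/pUC-type origin and selected with ampicillin via the β-lactamase gene and its native promoter. No yeast replication origin is annotated, which fits use as a source of a cassette for chromosomal integration rather than as an episomal expression vector. Short remnants of lacI, rop and the pBR322 bom region, together with flanking SP6 and T7 phage promoters, are backbone leftovers with no evident role in the tagging function.

The payload is a promoterless CLIP-tag coding sequence (about 546 bp), an engineered human O6-alkylguanine-DNA-alkyltransferase variant that reacts covalently with benzylcytosine derivatives, so that the tagged protein can be labelled with synthetic fluorophores or other probes. The annotation describes this version as fast-reacting and optimized for mammalian expression. It is followed directly by the S. cerevisiae ADH1 terminator, which supplies transcription termination once the tag is fused in frame to the 3′ end of a target gene and expressed from that gene's own promoter. Downstream lies the KanMX6 marker, in which an aminoglycoside phosphotransferase is flanked by the Ashbya gossypii TEF promoter and terminator; this marker is commonly used for G418 selection of yeast integrants. In modules of this family, the tag–terminator–marker unit is typically amplified with primers carrying homology to the target locus and inserted by homologous recombination, although the record itself states only the C-terminal tagging purpose.
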