Features (pLannotate 1.2.2; 13 found; start..end, strand, type, name):
     63..605     +  CDS            CLIP-tag™: human O6-alkylguanine-DNA-alkyltransferase variant that forms covalent bonds with benzylcytosine derivatives fast-reacting variant, optimized for mammalian expression
    629..816     +  terminator     ADH1 terminator: S. cerevisiae ADH1; transcription terminator for the S. cerevisiae alcohol dehydrogenase 1 (ADH1) gene
    891..1234    +  promoter       TEF promoter: Ashbya gossypii TEF promoter
   1235..2044    +  CDS            KanR: aminoglycoside phosphotransferase; aph(3')-Ia; confers resistance to kanamycin
   2050..2247    +  terminator     TEF terminator: Ashbya gossypii TEF terminator
   2352..2370    -  promoter       T7 promoter: promoter for bacteriophage T7 RNA polymerase
   2392..2445    -  CDS            lacI (fragment): lac repressor; lacI; The lac repressor binds to the lac operator to inhibit transcription in E. coli. This inhibition can be relieved by adding lactose or isopropyl-β-D-thiogalactopyranoside (IPTG).
   2628..3216    -  rep_origin     ori: high-copy-number ColE1/pMB1/pBR322/pUC origin of replication
   3388..4248    -  CDS            AmpR: β-lactamase; bla; confers resistance to ampicillin, carbenicillin, and related antibiotics
   4249..4353    -  promoter       AmpR promoter: bla
   4448..4483    +  CDS            rop (fragment): Rop protein, which maintains plasmids at low copy number; rop
   4585..4636    +  misc_feature   bom (fragment): basis of mobility region from pBR322
   4699..2       +  promoter       SP6 promoter (across the origin): promoter for bacteriophage SP6 RNA polymerase
>Addgene plasmid #87025 | pFA6a-CLIP-KanMX6 | addgene full sequence | sequence record 172996 | Addgene NGS Result
GAACGCGGCCGCCAGCTGAAGCTTCGTACGCTGCAGGTCGACGGATCCCCGGGTTAATTAACGACAAAGA
CTGCGAAATGAAGCGCACCACCCTGGATAGCCCTCTGGGCAAGCTGGAACTGTCTGGGTGCGAACAGGGC
CTGCACCGTATCATCTTCCTGGGCAAAGGAACATCTGCCGCCGACGCCGTGGAAGTGCCTGCCCCAGCCG
CCGTGCTGGGCGGACCAGAGCCACTGATCCAGGCCACCGCCTGGCTCAACGCCTACTTTCACCAGCCTGA
GGCCATCGAGGAGTTCCCTGTGCCAGCCCTGCACCACCCAGTGTTCCAGCAGGAGAGCTTTACCCGCCAG
GTGCTGTGGAAACTGCTGAAAGTGGTGAAGTTCGGAGAGGTCATCAGCGAGAGCCACCTGGCCGCCCTGG
TGGGCAATCCCGCCGCCACCGCCGCCGTGAACACCGCCCTGGACGGAAATCCCGTGCCCATTCTGATCCC
CTGCCACCGGGTGGTGCAGGGCGACAGCGACGTGGGGCCCTACCTGGGCGGGCTCGCCGTGAAAGAGTGG
CTGCTGGCCCACGAGGGCCACAGACTGGGCAAGCCTGGGCTGGGTTAGGGCGCGCCACTTCTAAATAAGC
GAATTTCTTATGATTTATGATTTTTATTATTAAATAAGTTATAAAAAAAATAAGTGTATACAAATTTTAA
AGTGACTCTTAGGTTTTAAAACGAAAATTCTTATTCTTGAGTAACTCTTTCCTGTAGGTCAGGTTGCTTT
CTCAGGTATAGTATTAGGTCGCTCTTATTGACCACACCTCTACCGGCAGATCCGCTAGGGATAACAGGGT
AATATAGATCTGTTTAGCTTGCCTCGTCCCCGCCGGGTCACCCGGCCAGCGACATGGAGGCCCAGAATAC
CCTCCTTGACAGTCTTGACGTGCGCAGCTCAGGGGCATGATGTGACTGTCGCCCGTACATTTAGCCCATA
CATCCCCATGTATAATCATTTGCATCCATACATTTTGATGGCCGCACGGCGCGAAGCAAAAATTACGGCT
CCTCGCTGCAGACCTGCTAGCAGGGAAACGCTCCCCTCACAGACGCGTTGAATTGTCCCCACGCCGCGCC
CCTGTAGAGAAATATAAAAGGTTAGGATTTGCCACTGAGGTTCTTCTTTCATATACTTCCTTTTAAAATC
TTGCTAGGATACAGTTCTCACATCACATCCGAACATAAACAACCATGGGTAAGGAAAAGACTCACGTTTC
GAGGCCGCGATTAAATTCCAACATGGATGCTGATTTATATGGGTATAAATGGGCTCGCGATAATGTCGGG
CAATCAGGTGCGACAATCTATCGATTGTATGGGAAGCCCGATGCGCCAGAGTTGTTTCTGAAACATGGCA
AAGGTAGCGTTGCCAATGATGTTACAGATGAGATGGTCAGACTAAACTGGCTGACGGAATTTATGCCTCT
TCCGACCATCAAGCATTTTATCCGTACTCCTGATGATGCATGGTTACTCACCACTGCGATCCCCGGCAAA
ACAGCATTCCAGGTATTAGAAGAATATCCTGATTCAGGTGAAAATATTGTTGATGCGCTGGCAGTGTTCC
TGCGCCGGTTGCATTCGATTCCTGTTTGTAATTGTCCTTTTAACAGCGATCGCGTATTTCGTCTCGCTCA
GGCGCAATCACGAATGAATAACGGTTTGGTTGATGCGAGTGATTTTGATGACGAGCGTAATGGCTGGCCT
GTTGAACAAGTCTGGAAAGAAATGCATAAGCTTTTGCCATTCTCACCGGATTCAGTCGTCACTCATGGTG
ATTTCTCACTTGATAACCTTATTTTTGACGAGGGGAAATTAATAGGTTGTATTGATGTTGGACGAGTCGG
AATCGCAGACCGATACCAGGATCTTGCCATCCTATGGAACTGCCTCGGTGAGTTTTCTCCTTCATTACAG
AAACGGCTTTTTCAAAAATATGGTATTGATAATCCTGATATGAATAAATTGCAGTTTCATTTGATGCTCG
ATGAGTTTTTCTAATCAGTACTGACAATAAAAAGATTCTTGTTTTCAAGAACTTGTCATTTGTATAGTTT
TTTTATATTGTAGTTGTTCTATTTTAATCAAATGTTAGCGTGATTTATATTTTTTTTCGCCTCGACATCA
TCTGCCCAGATGCGAAGTTAAGTGCGCAGAAAGTAATATCATGCGTCAATCGTATGTGAATGCTGGTCGC
TATACTGCTGTCGATTCGATACTAACGCCGCCATCCAGTTTAAACGAGCTCGAATTCATCGATGATATCA
GATCCACTAGTGGCCTATGCGGCCGCGGATCTGCCGGTCTCCCTATAGTGAGTCGTATTAATTTCGATAA
GCCAGGTTAACCTGCATTAATGAATCGGCCAACGCGCGGGGAGAGGCGGTTTGCGTATTGGGCGCTCTTC
CGCTTCCTCGCTCACTGACTCGCTGCGCTCGGTCGTTCGGCTGCGGCGAGCGGTATCAGCTCACTCAAAG
GCGGTAATACGGTTATCCACAGAATCAGGGGATAACGCAGGAAAGAACATGTGAGCAAAAGGCCAGCAAA
AGGCCAGGAACCGTAAAAAGGCCGCGTTGCTGGCGTTTTTCCATAGGCTCCGCCCCCCTGACGAGCATCA
CAAAAATCGACGCTCAAGTCAGAGGTGGCGAAACCCGACAGGACTATAAAGATACCAGGCGTTTCCCCCT
GGAAGCTCCCTCGTGCGCTCTCCTGTTCCGACCCTGCCGCTTACCGGATACCTGTCCGCCTTTCTCCCTT
CGGGAAGCGTGGCGCTTTCTCATAGCTCACGCTGTAGGTATCTCAGTTCGGTGTAGGTCGTTCGCTCCAA
GCTGGGCTGTGTGCACGAACCCCCCGTTCAGCCCGACCGCTGCGCCTTATCCGGTAACTATCGTCTTGAG
TCCAACCCGGTAAGACACGACTTATCGCCACTGGCAGCAGCCACTGGTAACAGGATTAGCAGAGCGAGGT
ATGTAGGCGGTGCTACAGAGTTCTTGAAGTGGTGGCCTAACTACGGCTACACTAGAAGAACAGTATTTGG
TATCTGCGCTCTGCTGAAGCCAGTTACCTTCGGAAAAAGAGTTGGTAGCTCTTGATCCGGCAAACAAACC
ACCGCTGGTAGCGGTGGTTTTTTTGTTTGCAAGCAGCAGATTACGCGCAGAAAAAAAGGATCTCAAGAAG
ATCCTTTGATCTTTTCTACGGGGTCTTACGCTYMAGTGGAACGAAAACTCACGTTAAGGGATTTTGGTCA
TGAGATTATCAAAAAGGATCTTCACCTAGATCCTTTTAAATTAAAAATGAAGTTTTAAATCAATCTAAAG
TATATATGAGTAAACTTGGTCTGACAGTTACCAATGCTTAATCAGTGAGGCACCTATCTCAGCGATCTGT
CTATTTCGTTCATCCATAGTTGCCTGACTCCCCGTCGTGTAGATAACTACGATACGGGAGGGCTTACCAT
CTGGCCCCAGTGCTGCAATGATACCGCGAGACCCACGCTCACCGGCTCCAGATTTATCAGCAATAAACCA
GCCAGCCGGAAGGGCCGAGCGCAGAAGTGGTCCTGCAACTTTATCCGCCTCCATCCAGTCTATTAATTGT
TGCCGGGAAGCTAGAGTAAGTAGTTCGCCAGTTAATAGTTTGCGCAACGTTGTTGCCATTGCTACAGGCA
TCGTGGTGTCACGCTCGTCGTTTGGTATGGCTTCATTCAGCTCCGGTTCCCAACGATCAAGGCGAGTTAC
ATGATCCCCCATGTTGTGCAAAAAAGCGGTTAGCTCCTTCGGTCCTCCGATCGTTGTCAGAAGTAAGTTG
GCCGCAGTGTTATCACTCATGGTTATGGCAGCACTGCATAATTCTCTTACTGTCATGCCATCCGTAAGAT
GCTTTTCTGTGACTGGTGAGTACTCAACCAAGTCATTCTGAGAATAGTGTATGCGGCTACCGAGTTGCTC
TTGCCCGGCGTCAATACGGGATAATACCGCGCCACATAGCAGAACTTTAAAAGTGCTCATCATTGGAAAA
CGTTCTTCGGGGCGAAAACTCTCAAGGATCTTACCGCTGTTGAGATCCAGTTCGATGTAACCCACTCGTG
CACCCAACTGATCTTCAGCATCTTTTACTTTCACCAGCGTTTCTGGGTGAGCAAAAACAGGAAGGCAAAA
TGCCGCAAAAAAGGGAATAAGGGCGACACGGAAATGTTGAATACTCATACTCTTCCTTTTTCAATATTAT
TGAAGCATTTATCAGGGTTATTGTCTCATGAGCGGATACATATTTGAATGTATTTAGAAAAATAAACAAA
TAGGGGTTCCGCGCACATTTCCCCGAAAAGTGCCACCTGACGTCTAAGAAACCATTATTATCATGACATT
AACCTATAAAAATAGGCGTATCACGAGGCCCTTTCGTCTCGCGCGTTTCGGTGATGACGGTGAAAACCTC
TGACACATGCAGCTCCCGGAGACGGTCACAGCTTGTCTGTAAGCGGATGCCGGGAGCAGACAAGCCCGTC
AGGGCGCGTCAGCGGGTGTTGGCGGGTGTCGGGGCTGGCTTAACTATGCGGCATCAGAGCAGATTGTACT
GAGAGTGCACCATATGGACATATTGTCGTTAGAACGCGGCTACAATTAATACATAACCTTATGTATCATA
CACATACGATTTAGGTGACACTATA
